>Addgene plasmid #140416 | GS1.2/PGC1 | addgene full sequence | sequence record 297084 | Addgene NGS Result
TCGACGAGTCAGTAATAAACGGCGTCAAAGTGGTTGCAGCCGGCACACACGAGTCGTGTTTATCAACTCA
AAGCACAAATACTTTTCCTCAACCTAAAAATAAGGCAATTAGCCAAAAACAACTTTGCGTGTAAACAACG
CTCAATACACGTGTCATTTTATTATTAGCTATTGCTTCACCGCCTTAGCTTTCTCGTGACCTAGTCGTCC
TCGTCTTTTCTTCTTCTTCTTCTATAAAACAATACCCAAAGAGCTCTTCTTCTTCACAATTCAGATTTCA
ATTTCTCAAAATCTTAAAAACTTTCTCTCAATTCTCTCTACCGTGATCAAGGTAAATTTCTGTGTTCCTT
ATTCTCTCAAAATCTTCGATTTTGTTTTCGTTCGATCCCAATTTCGTATATGTTCTTTGGTTTAGATTCT
GTTAATCTTAGATCGAAGACGATTTTCTGGGTTTGATCGTTAGATATCATCTTAATTCTCGATTAGGGTT
TCATAGATATCATCCGATTTGTTCAAATAATTTGAGTTTTGTCGAATAATTACTCTTCGATTTGTGATTT
CTATCTAGATCTGGTGTTAGTTTCTAGTTTGTGCGATCGAATTTGTCGATTAATCTGAGTTTTTCTGATT
AACAGGCGGCCGCACTAGTGATATCACAAGTTTATGGTGAGCAAGGGCGAGGAGAATAACATGGCCATCA
TCAAGGAGTTCATGCGCTTCAAGGTGCACATGGAGGGCTCCGTGAACGGCCACGAGTTCGAGATCGAGGG
CGAGGGCGAGGGCCGCCCCTACGAGGCCTTTCAGACCGCTAAGCTGAAGGTGACCAAGGGTGGCCCCCTG
CCCTTCGCCTGGGACATCCTGTCCCCTCAGTTCATGTACGGCTCCAAGGTCTACATTAAGCACCCAGCCG
ACATCCCCGACTACTTCAAGCTGTCCTTCCCCGAGGGCTTCAGGTGGGAGCGCGTGATGAACTTCGAGGA
CGGCGGCATTATTCACGTTAACCAGGACTCCTCCCTGCAGGACGGCGTGTTCATCTACAAGGTGAAGCTG
CGCGGCACCAACTTCCCCTCCGACGGCCCCGTAATGCAGAAGAAGACCATGGGCTGGGAGGCCTCCGAGG
AGCGGATGTACCCCGAGGACGGCGCCCTGAAGAGCGAGATCAAGAAGAGGCTGAAGCTGAAGGACGGCGG
CCACTACGCCGCCGAGGTCAAGACCACCTACAAGGCCAAGAAGCCCGTGCAGCTGCCCGGCGCCTACATC
GTCGACATCAAGTTGGACATCGTGTCCCACAACGAGGACTACACCATCGTGGAACAGTACGAACGCGCCG
AGGGCCGCCACTCCACCGGCGGCATGGACGAGCTGTACAAGTAATCGTTCAGCTTTCTTGTACAAAGTGG
TGATATCCCGCGGCCATGCTAGAGTCCGCAAAAATCACCAGTCTCTCTCTACAAATCTATCTCTCTCTAT
TTTTCTCCAGAATAATGTGTGAGTAGTTCCCAGATAAGGGAATTAGGGTTCTTATAGGGTTTCGCTCATG
TGTTGAGCATATAAGAAACCCTTAGTATGTATTTGTATTTGTAAAATACTTCTATCAATAAAATTTCTAA
TTCCTAAAACCAAAATCCAGTGACCTGCAGGCATGCGACGTCGGGCCCAAGCTTAGCTTGAGCTTGGATC
AGATTGTCGTTTCCCGCCTTCAGTTTAAACTATCAGTGTTTGACAGGATATATTGGCGGGTAAACCTAAG
AGAAAAGAGCGTTTATTAGAATAATCGGATATTTAAAAGGGCGTGAAAAGGTTTATCCGTTCGTCCATTT
GTATGTGCATGCCAACCACAGGGTTCCCCTCGGGATCAAAGTACTTTAAAGTACTTTAAAGTACTTTAAA
GTACTTTGATCCAACCCCTCCGCTGCTATAGTGCAGTCGGCTTCTGACGTTCAGTGCAGCCGTCTTCTGA
AAACGACATGTCGCACAAGTCCTAAGTTACGCGACAGGCTGCCGCCCTGCCCTTTTCCTGGCGTTTTCTT
GTCGCGTGTTTTAGTCGCATAAAGTAGAATACTTGCGACTAGAACCGGAGACATTACGCCATGAACAAGA
GCGCCGCCGCTGGCCTGCTGGGCTATGCCCGCGTCAGCACCGACGACCAGGACTTGACCAACCAACGGGC
CGAACTGCACGCGGCCGGCTGCACCAAGCTGTTTTCCGAGAAGATCACCGGCACCAGGCGCGACCGCCCG
GAGCTGGCCAGGATGCTTGACCACCTACGCCCTGGCGACGTTGTGACAGTGACCAGGCTAGACCGCCTGG
CCCGCAGCACCCGCGACCTACTGGACATTGCCGAGCGCATCCAGGAGGCCGGCGCGGGCCTGCGTAGCCT
GGCAGAGCCGTGGGCCGACACCACCACGCCGGCCGGCCGCATGGTGTTGACCGTGTTCGCCGGCATTGCC
GAGTTCGAGCGTTCCCTAATCATCGACCGCACCCGGAGCGGGCGCGAGGCCGCCAAGGCCCGAGGCGTGA
AGTTTGGCCCCCGCCCTACCCTCACCCCGGCACAGATCGCGCACGCCCGCGAGCTGATCGACCAGGAAGG
CCGCACCGTGAAAGAGGCGGCTGCACTGCTTGGCGTGCATCGCTCGACCCTGTACCGCGCACTTGAGCGC
AGCGAGGAAGTGACGCCCACCGAGGCCAGGCGGCGCGGTGCCTTCCGTGAGGACGCATTGACCGAGGCCG
ACGCCCTGGCGGCCGCCGAGAATGAACGCCAAGAGGAACAAGCATGAAACCGCACCAGGACGGCCAGGAC
GAACCGTTTTTCATTACCGAAGAGATCGAGGCGGAGATGATCGCGGCCGGGTACGTGTTCGAGCCGCCCG
CGCACGTCTCAACCGTGCGGCTGCATGAAATCCTGGCCGGTTTGTCTGATGCCAAGCTGGCGGCCTGGCC
GGCCAGCTTGGCCGCTGAAGAAACCGAGCGCCGCCGTCTAAAAAGGTGATGTGTATTTGAGTAAAACAGC
TTGCGTCATGCGGTCGCTGCGTATATGATGCGATGAGTAAATAAACAAATACGCAAGGGGAACGCATGAA
GGTTATCGCTGTACTTAACCAGAAAGGCGGGTCAGGCAAGACGACCATCGCAACCCATCTAGCCCGCGCC
CTGCAACTCGCCGGGGCCGATGTTCTGTTAGTCGATTCCGATCCCCAGGGCAGTGCCCGCGATTGGGCGG
CCGTGCGGGAAGATCAACCGCTAACCGTTGTCGGCATCGACCGCCCGACGATTGACCGCGACGTGAAGGC
CATCGGCCGGCGCGACTTCGTAGTGATCGACGGAGCGCCCCAGGCGGCGGACTTGGCTGTGTCCGCGATC
AAGGCAGCCGACTTCGTGCTGATTCCGGTGCAGCCAAGCCCTTACGACATATGGGCCACCGCCGACCTGG
TGGAGCTGGTTAAGCAGCGCATTGAGGTCACGGATGGAAGGCTACAAGCGGCCTTTGTCGTGTCGCGGGC
GATCAAAGGCACGCGCATCGGCGGTGAGGTTGCCGAGGCGCTGGCCGGGTACGAGCTGCCCATTCTTGAG
TCCCGTATCACGCAGCGCGTGAGCTACCCAGGCACTGCCGCCGCCGGCACAACCGTTCTTGAATCAGAAC
CCGAGGGCGACGCTGCCCGCGAGGTCCAGGCGCTGGCCGCTGAAATTAAATCAAAACTCATTTGAGTTAA
TGAGGTAAAGAGAAAATGAGCAAAAGCACAAACACGCTAAGTGCCGGCCGTCCGAGCGCACGCAGCAGCA
AGGCTGCAACGTTGGCCAGCCTGGCAGACACGCCAGCCATGAAGCGGGTCAACTTTCAGTTGCCGGCGGA
GGATCACACCAAGCTGAAGATGTACGCGGTACGCCAAGGCAAGACCATTACCGAGCTGCTATCTGAATAC
ATCGCGCAGCTACCAGAGTAAATGAGCAAATGAATAAATGAGTAGATGAATTTTAGCGGCTAAAGGAGGC
GGCATGGAAAATCAAGAACAACCAGGCACCGACGCCGTGGAATGCCCCATGTGTGGAGGAACGGGCGGTT
GGCCAGGCGTAAGCGGCTGGGTTGTCTGCCGGCCCTGCAATGGCACTGGAACCCCCAAGCCCGAGGAATC
GGCGTGAGCGGTCGCAAACCATCCGGCCCGGTACAAATCGGCGCGGCGCTGGGTGATGACCTGGTGGAGA
AGTTGAAGGCCGCGCAGGCCGCCCAGCGGCAACGCATCGAGGCAGAAGCACGCCCCGGTGAATCGTGGCA
AGCGGCCGCTGATCGAATCCGCAAAGAATCCCGGCAACCGCCGGCAGCCGGTGCGCCGTCGATTAGGAAG
CCGCCCAAGGGCGACGAGCAACCAGATTTTTTCGTTCCGATGCTCTATGACGTGGGCACCCGCGATAGTC
GCAGCATCATGGACGTGGCCGTTTTCCGTCTGTCGAAGCGTGACCGACGAGCTGGCGAGGTGATCCGCTA
CGAGCTTCCAGACGGGCACGTAGAGGTTTCCGCAGGGCCGGCCGGCATGGCCAGTGTGTGGGATTACGAC
CTGGTACTGATGGCGGTTTCCCATCTAACCGAATCCATGAACCGATACCGGGAAGGGAAGGGAGACAAGC
CCGGCCGCGTGTTCCGTCCACACGTTGCGGACGTACTCAAGTTCTGCCGGCGAGCCGATGGCGGAAAGCA
GAAAGACGACCTGGTAGAAACCTGCATTCGGTTAAACACCACGCACGTTGCCATGCAGCGTACGAAGAAG
GCCAAGAACGGCCGCCTGGTGACGGTATCCGAGGGTGAAGCCTTGATTAGCCGCTACAAGATCGTAAAGA
GCGAAACCGGGCGGCCGGAGTACATCGAGATCGAGCTAGCTGATTGGATGTACCGCGAGATCACAGAAGG
CAAGAACCCGGACGTGCTGACGGTTCACCCCGATTACTTTTTGATCGATCCCGGCATCGGCCGTTTTCTC
TACCGCCTGGCACGCCGCGCCGCAGGCAAGGCAGAAGCCAGATGGTTGTTCAAGACGATCTACGAACGCA
GTGGCAGCGCCGGAGAGTTCAAGAAGTTCTGTTTCACCGTGCGCAAGCTGATCGGGTCAAATGACCTGCC
GGAGTACGATTTGAAGGAGGAGGCGGGGCAGGCTGGCCCGATCCTAGTCATGCGCTACCGCAACCTGATC
GAGGGCGAAGCATCCGCCGGTTCCTAATGTACGGAGCAGATGCTAGGGCAAATTGCCCTAGCAGGGGAAA
AAGGTCGAAAAGGTCTCTTTCCTGTGGATAGCACGTACATTGGGAACCCAAAGCCGTACATTGGGAACCG
GAACCCGTACATTGGGAACCCAAAGCCGTACATTGGGAACCGGTCACACATGTAAGTGACTGATATAAAA
GAGAAAAAAGGCGATTTTTCCGCCTAAAACTCTTTAAAACTTATTAAAACTCTTAAAACCCGCCTGGCCT
GTGCATAACTGTCTGGCCAGCGCACAGCCGAAGAGCTGCAAAAAGCGCCTACCCTTCGGTCGCTGCGCTC
CCTACGCCCCGCCGCTTCGCGTCGGCCTATCGCGGCCGCTGGCCGCTCAAAAATGGCTGGCCTACGGCCA
GGCAATCTACCAGGGCGCGGACAAGCCGCGCCGTCGCCACTCGACCGCCGGCGCCCACATCAAGGCACCC
TGCCTCGCGCGTTTCGGTGATGACGGTGAAAACCTCTGACACATGCAGCTCCCGGAGACGGTCACAGCTT
GTCTGTAAGCGGATGCCGGGAGCAGACAAGCCCGTCAGGGCGCGTCAGCGGGTGTTGGCGGGTGTCGGGG
CGCAGCCATGACCCAGTCACGTAGCGATAGCGGAGTGTATACTGGCTTAACTATGCGGCATCAGAGCAGA
TTGTACTGAGAGTGCACCATATGCGGTGTGAAATACCGCACAGATGCGTAAGGAGAAAATACCGCATCAG
GCGCTCTTCCGCTTCCTCGCTCACTGACTCGCTGCGCTCGGTCGTTCGGCTGCGGCGAGCGGTATCAGCT
CACTCAAAGGCGGTAATACGGTTATCCACAGAATCAGGGGATAACGCAGGAAAGAACATGTGAGCAAAAG
GCCAGCAAAAGGCCAGGAACCGTAAAAAGGCCGCGTTGCTGGCGTTTTTCCATAGGCTCCGCCCCCCTGA
CGAGCATCACAAAAATCGACGCTCAAGTCAGAGGTGGCGAAACCCGACAGGACTATAAAGATACCAGGCG
TTTCCCCCTGGAAGCTCCCTCGTGCGCTCTCCTGTTCCGACCCTGCCGCTTACCGGATACCTGTCCGCCT
TTCTCCCTTCGGGAAGCGTGGCGCTTTCTCATAGCTCACGCTGTAGGTATCTCAGTTCGGTGTAGGTCGT
TCGCTCCAAGCTGGGCTGTGTGCACGAACCCCCCGTTCAGCCCGACCGCTGCGCCTTATCCGGTAACTAT
CGTCTTGAGTCCAACCCGGTAAGACACGACTTATCGCCACTGGCAGCAGCCACTGGTAACAGGATTAGCA
GAGCGAGGTATGTAGGCGGTGCTACAGAGTTCTTGAAGTGGTGGCCTAACTACGGCTACACTAGAAGGAC
AGTATTTGGTATCTGCGCTCTGCTGAAGCCAGTTACCTTCGGAAAAAGAGTTGGTAGCTCTTGATCCGGC
AAACAAACCACCGCTGGTAGCGGTGGTTTTTTTGTTTGCAAGCAGCAGATTACGCGCAGAAAAAAAGGAT
CTCAAGAAGATCCTTTGATCTTTTCTACGGGGTCTGACGCTCAGTGGAACGAAAACTCACGTTAAGGGAT
TTTGGTCATGCATGATATATCTCCCAATTTGTGTAGGGCTTATTATGCACGCTTAAAAATAATAAAAGCA
GACTTGACCTGATAGTTTGGCTGTGAGCAATTATGTGCTTAGTGCATCTAACGCTTGAGTTAAGCCGCGC
CGCGAAGCGGCGTCGGCTTGAACGAATTTCTAGCTAGACATTATTTGCCGACTACCTTGGTGATCTCGCC
TTTCACGTAGTGGACAAATTCTTCCAACTGATCTGCGCGCGAGGCCAAGCGATCTTCTTCTTGTCCAAGA
TAAGCCTGTCTAGCTTCAAGTATGACGGGCTGATACTGGGCCGGCAGGCGCTCCATTGCCCAGTCGGCAG
CGACATCCTTCGGCGCGATTTTGCCGGTTACTGCGCTGTACCAAATGCGGGACAACGTAAGCACTACATT
TCGCTCATCGCCAGCCCAGTCGGGCGGCGAGTTCCATAGCGTTAAGGTTTCATTTAGCGCCTCAAATAGA
TCCTGTTCAGGAACCGGATCAAAGAGTTCCTCCGCCGCTGGACCTACCAAGGCAACGCTATGTTCTCTTG
CTTTTGTCAGCAAGATAGCCAGATCAATGTCGATCGTGGCTGGCTCGAAGATACCTGCAAGAATGTCATT
GCGCTGCCATTCTCCAAATTGCAGTTCGCGCTTAGCTGGATAACGCCACGGAATGATGTCGTCGTGCACA
ACAATGGTGACTTCTACAGCGCGGAGAATCTCGCTCTCTCCAGGGGAAGCCGAAGTTTCCAAAAGGTCGT
TGATCAAAGCTCGCCGCGTTGTTTCATCAAGCCTTACGGTCACCGTAACCAGCAAATCAATATCACTGTG
TGGCTTCAGGCCGCCATCCACTGCGGAGCCGTACAAATGTACGGCCAGCAACGTCGGTTCGAGATGGCGC
TCGATGACGCCAACTACCTCTGATAGTTGAGTCGATACTTCGGCGATCACCGCTTCCCCCATGATGTTTA
ACTTTGTTTTAGGGCGACTGCCCTGCTGCGTAACATCGTTGCTGCTCCATAACATCAAACATCGACCCAC
GGCGTAACGCGCTTGCTGCTTGGATGCCCGAGGCATAGACTGTACCCCAAAAAAACAGTCATAACAAGCC
ATGAAAACCGCCACTGCGCCGTTACCACCGCTGCGTTCGGTCAAGGTTCTGGACCAGTTGCGTGAGCGCA
TACGCTACTTGCATTACAGCTTACGAACCGAACAGGCTTATGTCCACTGGGTTCGTGCCCGAATTGATCA
CAGGCAGCAACGCTCTGTCATCGTTACAATCAACATGCTACCCTCCGCGAGATCATCCGTGTTTCAAACC
CGGCAGCTTAGTTGCCGTTCTTCCGAATAGCATCGGTAACATGAGCAAAGTCTGCCGCCTTACAACGGCT
CTCCCGCTGACGCCGTCCCGGACTGATGGGCTGCCTGTATCGAGTGGTGATTTTGTGCCGAGCTGCCGGT
CGGGGAGCTGTTGGCTGGCTGGTGGCAGGATATATTGTGGTGTAAACAAATTGACGCTTAGACAACTTAA
TAACACATTGCGGACGTTTTTAATGTACTGAATTAACGCCGAATTGAATTATCAGCTTGCATGCCGGTCG
ATCTAGTAACATAGATGACACCGCGCGCGATAATTTATCCTAGTTTGCGCGCTATATTTTGTTTTCTATC
GCGTATTAAATGTATAATTGCGGGACTCTAATCATAAAAACCCATCTCATAAATAACGTCATGCATTACA
TGTTAATTATTACATGCTTAACGTAATTCAACAGAAATTATATGATAATCATCGCAAGACCGGCAACAGG
ATTCAATCTTAAGAAACTTTATTGCCAAATGTTTGAACGATCTGCTTGACTCTAGGGGTCATCATTAGGG
GCAGGGCATGCTCATGTAGAGCGCCTGCTCGCCGTCCGAGGCGGTGCCGTCGTACAGGGCGGTGTCCAGG
CCGCAGAGGGTGAACCCCATCCGCCGGTACGCGTGGATCGCCGGTGCGTTGACGTTGGTGACCTCCAGCC
AGAGGTGCCCGGCACCCCGCTCGCGGGCGAACTCCGTCGCGAGCCCCATCAACGCGCGCCCGACCCCGTG
CCCCCGGTGCTCCGGGGCGACCTCGATGTCCTCGACGGTCAGCCGGCGGTTCCAGCCGGAGTACGAGACG
ACCACGAAGCCCGCCAGGTCGCCGTCGTCCCCGTACGCGACGAACGTCCGAGAGTCCGGGTCGCCGTCCT
CCCCGTCGTCCGATTCGTCGTCCGATTCGTCGTCGGGGAACACCTTGGTCAGGGGCGGGTCCACCGGCAC
CTCCCGCAGGGTGAAGCCGTCCCCGGTGGCGGTGACGCGGAAGACGGTGTCGGTGGTGAAGGACCCATCC
AGTGCCTCGATGGCCTCGGCGTCCCCCGGGACACTGGTGCGGTACCGGTAAGCCGTGTCGTCAAGAGTGG
TACCCATGGTAGATCCCCTCGATCGAGTTGAGAGTGAATATGAGACTCTAATTGGATACCGAGGGGAATT
TATGGAACGTCAGTGGAGCATTTTTGACAAGAAATATTTGCTAGCTGATAGTGACCTTAGGCGACTTTTG
AACGCGCAATAATGGTTTCTGACGTATGTGCTTAGCTCATTAAACTCCAGAAACCCGCGGCTCAGTGGCT
CCTTCAACGTTGCGGTTCTGTCAGTTCCAAACGTAAAACGGCTTGTCCCGCGTCATCGGCGGGGGTCATA
ACGTGACTCCCTTAATTCTCCGCTCATGATTGATAATTCGAGCTCTCCCATATGGTCGATCTAGTAACAT
AGATGACACCGCGCGCGATAATTTATCCTAGTTTGCGCGCTATATTTTGTTTTCTATCGCGTATTAAATG
TATAATTGCGGGACTCTAATCATAAAAACCCATCTCATAAATAACGTCATGCATTACATGTTAATTATTA
CATGCTTAACGTAATTCAACAGAAATTATATGATAATCATCGCAAGACCGGCAACAGGATTCAATCTTAA
GAAACTTTATTGCCAAATGTTTGAACGATCTGCCAACTTTGTACAAGAAAGCTGGGTCGGCGCGCCCACC
CTTACTTGTACAGCTCGTCCATGCCGAGAGTGATCCCGGCGGCGGTCACGAACTCCAGCAGGACCATGTG
ATCGCGCTTCTCGTTGGGGTCTTTGCTCAGCTTGGACTGGTAGCTCAGGTAGTGGTTGTCGGGCAGCAGC
ACGGGGCCGTCGCCGATGGGGGTGTTCTGCTGGTAGTGGTCGGCGAGCTGCACGCTGCCGTCCTCGATGT
TGTGGCGGATCTTGAAGTTCACCTTGATGCCGTTCTTCTGCTTGTCGGCCATGATATAGACGTTGTGGCT
GTTGTAGTTGTACTCCAGCTTGTGCCCCAGGATGTTGCCGTCCTCCTTGAAGTCGATGCCCTTCAGCTCG
ATGCGGTTCACCAGGGTGTCGCCCTCGAACTTCACCTCGGCGCGGGTCTTGTAGTTGCCGTCGTCCTTGA
AGAAGATGGTGCGCTCCTGGACGTAGCCTTCGGGCATGGCGGACTTGAAGAAGTCGTGCTGCTTCATGTG
GTCGGGGTAGCGGGCGAAGCACATCAGGCCGTAGCCGAAGGTGGTCACGAGGGTGGGCCAGGGCACGGGC
AGCTTGCCGGTGGTGCAGATGAACTTCAGGGTCAGCTTGCCGTAGGTGGCATCGCCCTCGCCCTCGCCGG
ACACGCTGAACTTGTGGCCGTTTACGTCGCCGTCCAGCTCGACCAGGATGGGCACCACCCCGGTGAACAG
CTCCTCGCCCTTGCTCACCATATTTCTTGAGTAGTGATTTTGAAGTAGTGTGTGAAAATAGTACTTGTGG
ATGATTCTTTATATAGATACATTTCAGCTACTTTTTATTTTCTGAACAATTACTCATGTTGGATAGAGAT
CACATGCATAGACTTTCATCGCTGGAGCCAAACATAAATCACAGGTTTTTATTGGATAAATCACAGATTA
TAGATTGCATTTGCTGTAAAGTGTTGGAGTTTGATATGCAAACAGTTTTGATTGGTTCCCTTTTTTCGGA
GGATGCATGGAAGAAGAAGAAGAAAATTCAAACCTAGTTTCACTAATATCTTAAGCTAACTCAATTTGTT
ACGTGGAAATGAGAGTAATTTTTACATTAGCTTGATACTTTGGTAGTTTATGTCTTAATGATAGTTTACA
GCTGTCTCTTAGTTCAGACATTGTGACACTGAGAGAGATAGATGAAGGAAACGCAGACGCAATATTGTTC
GAAAACACAGATGTAGTGTTTGGCGTTTAATTGTCTATTTTATACAAACGTCATTAGAAATTTTCTAACA
AACATGAAACGTCGAACTGAAAACAATATCGCATTTGTATTGGTGTTTTCATAGGTTTCTTTAATTTTAA
TATATGTATACGAGAACACTTTTAGTTTTCATATTGGATAGAAAAATAAAAGAGAAAAACTCTACAAGAC
AAGTCAAAATGTTTGTGTTACTAAATATAAAGACAAAGCACAGCGTGCAAATTGCTAAAGTCTACATTAA
TTGTGAGGGAGAAAGGAAAATGACCCGAGAGGGAGACATCAATTTAATGACAATTTTGATTAAAAGGCTT
ATAACCAATGAAAATATTAATGTCCTCAAAATGGGTCAGATCCAATAAGCGGCACCCTTCATTAGGCCCA
TCTATATTTGAGAAAATTTATCATCTACAATTCTACATCGTCAATTCCTAAAGATTGATTGTATAGGTTT
TTTTTCTTGTTTCATAAGAATTATTCTTTCTTTTTTTTATGTCTTATGCATATTTGTTAATGTTAGTGAG
TCACAAAATTTAGATATTTGAATTCACTAACCATTTTACCAAAAATAAAAATTTACTCCACTATAGATTG
TTGTCCGTCTAATAAGAAAAGCGGTGTTGAAAACTTATAAATTCATCCTCTCTGTTGCAACCATGGGGGC
GGCCGCGGAGCCTGCTTTTTTGTACAAAGTTGGCATTATAAAAAAGCATTGCTCATCAATTTGTTGG
Features (pLannotate 1.2.2; 22 found; start..end, strand, type, name):
    664..1374    +  CDS            mApple: photostable monomeric derivative of DsRed (Shaner et al., 2008) mammalian codon-optimized
   1380..1400    -  protein_bind   attB2: mutant version of attB; core recombination site for the Gateway® BP reaction BP Clonase™
   1472..1631    +  polyA_signal   CaMV poly(A) signal (fragment): cauliflower mosaic virus polyadenylation signal
   1721..1745    +  misc_feature   RB T-DNA repeat: right border repeat from nopaline C58 T-DNA
   2115..2516    +  CDS            Y4CG_SINFN (fragment): Protein inferred from homology: Swiss-Prot protein existence level 3. From Sinorhizobium fredii (strain NBRC 101917 / NGR234).
   3076..3705    +  CDS            pVS1 StaA: stability protein from the Pseudomonas plasmid pVS1 (Heeb et al., 2000)
   4134..5207    +  CDS            pVS1 RepA: replication protein from the Pseudomonas plasmid pVS1 (Heeb et al., 2000)
   5273..5467    +  rep_origin     pVS1 oriV: origin of replication for the Pseudomonas plasmid pVS1 (Heeb et al., 2000)
   5670..5709    +  CDS            rop (fragment): Rop protein, which maintains plasmids at low copy number; rop
   5811..5951    +  misc_feature   bom: basis of mobility region from pBR322
   6137..6725    -  rep_origin     ori: high-copy-number ColE1/pMB1/pBR322/pUC origin of replication
   6971..7758    -  CDS            SmR (fragment): aminoglycoside adenylyltransferase (Murphy, 1985); aadA; confers resistance to spectinomycin and streptomycin
   7769..7825    -  CDS            GmR (fragment): gentamycin acetyltransferase; aacC1; confers resistance to gentamycin
   8001..8024    -  promoter       Pc promoter (fragment): intI1 (promoter lies within the coding sequence); class 1 integron promoter
   8283..8307    +  misc_feature   LB T-DNA repeat: left border repeat from nopaline C58 T-DNA
   8400..8652    -  terminator     NOS terminator: nopaline synthase terminator and poly(A) signal
   8677..9241    -  CDS            NrsR (fragment): nourseothricin acetyltransferase; Streptomyces noursei nat1; confers resistance to nourseothricin
   9289..9468    -  promoter       NOS promoter: nopaline synthase promoter
   9578..9830    -  terminator     NOS terminator: nopaline synthase terminator and poly(A) signal
   9836..9857    +  protein_bind   attB2 (fragment): mutant version of attB; recombination site for the Gateway® BP reaction BP Clonase™
   9875..10591   -  CDS            mCitrine: mCitrine is a basic (constitutively fluorescent) yellow fluorescent protein published in 2001, derived from Aequorea victoria.
  11769..11826   -  protein_bind   attL1 (fragment): mutant version of attL; recombination site for the Gateway® LR reaction LR Clonase™
