[The description below was written by a language model from this plasmid's Addgene catalogue record and pLannotate feature annotations shown in this document.]
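Description:
GS1.2/PGC1 is a binary T-DNA plant expression vector built on the Gateway-series backbone pB2GW7, in which the original BASTA (bar) marker has been replaced with a nourseothricin acetyltransferase (nat) gene. The backbone carries the pVS1 replication and stability functions (oriV, RepA, StaA), which are the elements that normally support maintenance in Agrobacterium, together with a ColE1/pBR322-type origin and bom region for propagation in E. coli. The record lists it as low copy. Bacterial selection is by spectinomycin through the aadA (SmR) gene.

Between the nopaline-type left and right border repeats lie three expression units. Next to the left border, the nat coding sequence is driven by the NOS promoter and ended by a NOS terminator, giving nourseothricin/streptothricin selection of transformed plant cells. Beside it, in the same orientation, mCitrine (a yellow Aequorea-derived fluorescent protein) is followed by a second NOS terminator; according to the catalogue entry it is controlled by the Arabidopsis thaliana PGC1 promoter. That promoter is not annotated but presumably occupies the unannotated stretch upstream of the reporter. On the opposite strand, reading toward the right border, mApple (a monomeric red DsRed derivative) is expressed from the A. thaliana UBQ10 promoter, also unannotated, and terminated by a CaMV poly(A) signal. Residual attB2 and attL1 fragments are leftovers of the Gateway cassette; the inserts themselves were assembled by Gibson cloning.

The layout pairs a red reporter under a ubiquitin promoter, commonly used for broad constitutive expression, with a yellow reporter under a test promoter. This would suit ratiometric characterisation of PGC1 promoter activity in a plant synthetic biology setting, though the record does not spell out this use.
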