Addgene plasmid #140416: GS1.2/PGC1
Purpose: mApple expression regulated by the A. thaliana UBQ10 promoter, mCitrine expression regulated by the A. thaliana PGC1 promoter. nourseothricin acetyl transferase selectable marker (nat)
Depositing lab: Mathias Pribil. Depositing organization: University of Copenhagen.
Backbone
  Vector backbone: pB2GW7
  Backbone manufacturer: https://gateway.psb.ugent.be
  Backbone size w/o insert (bp): 8179
  Modifications to backbone: BASTA resistance marker (bar) replaced with nourseothricin resistance marker (nat).
  Vector type: Plant Expression, Synthetic Biology
  Selectable markers: Nourseothricin/streptothricin
Growth in bacteria
  Bacterial resistance: Spectinomycin, 50 μg/mL
  Growth temperature: 37°C
  Growth strain: DH5alpha
  Copy number: Low Copy
Gene/Insert 1
  Gene/Insert name: mApple
  Species: Synthetic
  Insert size (bp): 711
  Promoter: A. thaliana UBQ10
  Cloning method: Gibson Cloning
  Sequencing primers: 5′ TAGTTTCTAGTTTGTGCGATCG; 3′ ATATGCTCAACACATGAGCGA
Gene/Insert 2
  Gene/Insert name: mCitrine
  Species: Synthetic
  Insert size (bp): 720
  Promoter: A. thaliana PGC1
  Cloning method: Gibson Cloning
  Sequencing primers: 5′ CTGGTCGAGCTGGACGGCGACG; 3′ CACGAACTCCAGCAGGACCATG
Resource information
  A portion of this plasmid was derived from a plasmid made by: mApple was amplified from mApple-pBAD, a gift from Michael Davidson & Nathan Shaner & Roger Tsien (Addgene plasmid # 54536 ; http://n2t.net/addgene:54536 ; RRID:Addgene_54536). The mCitrine coding sequence was originally obtained from the pET mCitrine LIC cloning vector (a gift from Scott Gradia (Addgene plasmid # 29771)).
Terms and licenses: Academic/Nonprofit Terms; Industry Terms: Not Available to Industry
How to cite: GS1.2/PGC1 was a gift from Mathias Pribil (Addgene plasmid # 140416 ; http://n2t.net/addgene:140416 ; RRID:Addgene_140416)
